Addgene plasmid #219439: pSIBR3-Cre
Purpose: Theophylline_induced self_splicing intron_based riboswitch for the moderate expression of Cre recombinase
Depositing lab: Sheng Yang. Depositing organization: CAS Center for Excellence in Molecular Plant Sciences ("CEMPS").
Backbone
  Vector backbone: pSU2718
  Vector type: Bacterial Expression
Growth in bacteria
  Bacterial resistance: Chloramphenicol, 25 μg/mL
  Growth temperature: 37°C
  Growth strain: DH5alpha
  Copy number: Low Copy
Gene/Insert
  Gene/Insert name: Intron 3-Cre
  Species: other
  Cloning method: Gibson Cloning
Terms and licenses: Academic/Nonprofit Terms; Industry Terms: Not Available to Industry
How to cite: pSIBR3-Cre was a gift from Sheng Yang (Addgene plasmid # 219439 ; http://n2t.net/addgene:219439 ; RRID:Addgene_219439)
