[The description below was written by a language model from this plasmid's Addgene catalogue record and pLannotate feature annotations shown in this document.]
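Description:
pSIBR3-Cre is a small (about 3.7 kb) bacterial expression plasmid built on the pSU2718 backbone for inducible, moderate-level production of Cre recombinase in E. coli. It replicates from a p15A origin, which the record lists as low copy and which is compatible with ColE1-type plasmids, so it can coexist with a second plasmid carrying loxP-flanked targets. Selection is by chloramphenicol, through a chloramphenicol acetyltransferase gene driven by its own cat promoter on the opposite strand. Short fragments annotated as a bom site and an RSF origin lie near the p15A region. They are probably partial homology matches in the backbone rather than functional elements.

The expression cassette begins with a lac UV5 promoter, followed by a group I catalytic intron fragment placed just upstream of the annotated bacteriophage P1 cre coding sequence. It ends with a residual pUC-type multiple cloning site, a 5S rRNA segment and the rrnB T1 terminator. According to the stated purpose, the intron is a self-splicing intron-based riboswitch (SIBR) that responds to theophylline. In such a design the unspliced intron would interrupt productive expression of the downstream gene, and ligand binding would permit self-splicing and restore a translatable Cre message. The "Intron 3" variant is described as giving moderate expression, which implies it is one of a graded series, although the record gives no details of the aptamer, the intron's source or how the variants differ. The construct suits tightly controlled, small-molecule-triggered Cre/loxP recombination in bacteria, where leaky recombinase activity would be undesirable.
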