Features (pLannotate 1.2.2; 11 found; start..end, strand, type, name):
     33..63      +  promoter       lac UV5 promoter: E. coli lac promoter with an "up" mutation
    132..369     +  ncRNA          Intron gpI (fragment): Accession: RF00028 - Group I catalytic intron
    419..1447    +  CDS            cre: RECR_BPP1 - Experimental evidence at protein level: Swiss-Prot protein existence level 1. Catalyzes site-specific recombination between two 34-base- pair LOXP sites. Its role is to maintain the phage genome as a monomeric unit-copy plasmid in the lysogenic state. From Escherichia phage P1 (Bacteriophage P1).
   1454..1489    +  misc_feature   MCS (fragment): pUC18/19 multiple cloning site
   1573..1688    +  ncRNA          5S rRNA: Accession: RF00001 - 5S ribosomal RNA
   1692..1778    +  terminator     rrnB T1 terminator: Escherichia coli rrnB; transcription terminator T1 from the E. coli rrnB gene
   1880..2539    -  CDS            CmR: chloramphenicol acetyltransferase; cat; confers resistance to chloramphenicol
   2540..2642    -  promoter       cat promoter: promoter of the E. coli cat gene encoding chloramphenicol acetyltransferase
   2790..2811    +  misc_feature   bom (fragment): basis of mobility region from pBR322
   2910..2965    -  rep_origin     RSF ori (fragment): Plasmids containing the RSF 1030 origin of replication can be propagated in E. coli cells that contain additional plasmids with compatible origins.
   3053..3598    -  rep_origin     p15A ori: Plasmids containing the medium-copy-number p15A origin of replication can be propagated in E. coli cells that contain a second plasmid with the ColE1 origin.
>Addgene plasmid #219439 | pSIBR3-Cre | addgene full sequence | sequence record 435421 | Addgene NGS Result
TAAAGCGGATAACAATTTCACACAGGAGGCCGTTTACACTTTATGCTTCCGGCTCGTATAATGTGTGGGG
AAACCACAACGGTTTCCCTCTAGAAATAATTTTGTTTAACTATAAGAAGGAGATATACATATGTCCTTGG
GTTAATTGAGGCCTGAGTATAAGGTGACTTATACTTGTAATCTATCTAAACGGGGAACCTCTCTAGTAGA
CAATCCCGTGCTAAATTGATACCAGCATCGTCTTGATGCCCTTGGCAGCATAAATGCCTAACGACTATCC
CTTTGGGGAGTAGGGTCAAGTGACTCGAAACGATAGACAACTTGCTTTAACAAGTTGGAGATATAGTCTG
CTCTGCATGGTGACATGCAGCTGGATATAATTCCGGGGTAAGATTAACGACCTTATCTGAACATAATGCT
AAGCAATCTGCTGACCGTTCACCAAAATCTGCCGGCGCTGCCGGTTGATGCGACCAGCGACGAAGTGCGT
AAAAATCTGATGGACATGTTCCGTGACCGTCAGGCGTTTAGCGAGCACACCTGGAAGATGCTGCTGAGCG
TGTGCCGTAGCTGGGCGGCGTGGTGCAAGCTGAACAACCGTAAATGGTTTCCGGCGGAGCCGGAAGATGT
GCGTGATTACCTGCTGTATCTGCAGGCGCGTGGCCTGGCGGTTAAAACCATTCAGCAACACCTGGGTCAA
CTGAACATGCTGCACCGTCGTAGCGGCCTGCCGCGTCCGAGCGACAGCAACGCGGTGAGCCTGGTTATGC
GTCGTATCCGTAAGGAGAACGTGGATGCGGGTGAACGTGCGAAACAGGCGCTGGCGTTCGAGCGTACCGA
CTTTGATCAAGTTCGTAGCCTGATGGAAAACAGCGACCGTTGCCAAGATATTCGTAACCTGGCGTTTCTG
GGCATCGCGTACAACACCCTGCTGCGTATCGCGGAGATTGCGCGTATCCGTGTTAAGGACATTAGCCGTA
CCGATGGTGGCCGTATGCTGATCCACATTGGTCGTACCAAAACCCTGGTGAGCACCGCGGGTGTTGAGAA
GGCGCTGAGCCTGGGCGTGACCAAACTGGTTGAACGTTGGATCAGCGTGAGCGGTGTTGCGGACGATCCG
AACAACTACCTGTTCTGCCGTGTTCGTAAGAACGGTGTTGCGGCGCCGAGCGCGACCAGCCAGCTGAGCA
CCCGTGCGCTGGAGGGTATTTTTGAAGCGACCCACCGTCTGATCTACGGTGCGAAAGACGATAGCGGCCA
ACGTTATCTGGCGTGGAGCGGTCACAGCGCGCGTGTGGGTGCGGCGCGTGATATGGCGCGTGCGGGCGTT
AGCATTCCGGAAATCATGCAGGCGGGTGGCTGGACCAACGTGAACATTGTTATGAACTACATTCGTAATC
TGGATAGCGAGACCGGTGCGATGGTGCGCCTGCTGGAGGATGGTGATTAGTAAGGATCCTCTAGAGTCGA
CCTGCAGGCATGCAAGCTTGGCTGTTTTGGCGGATGAGAGAAGATTTTCAGCCTGATACAGATTAAATCA
GAACGCAGAAGCGGTCTGATAAAACAGAATTTGCCTGGCGGCAGTAGCGCGGTGGTCCCACCTGACCCCA
TGCCGAACTCAGAAGTGAAACGCCGTAGCGCCGATGGTAGTGTGGGGTCTCCCCATGCGAGAGTAGGGAA
CTGCCAGGCATCAAATAAAACGAAAGGCTCAGTCGAAAGACTGGGCCTTTCGTTTTATCTGTTGTTTGTC
GGTGAACGCTCTCCTGAGTAGGACAAATGTCGAATTTGCTTTCGAATTTCTGCCATTCATCCGCTTATTA
TCACTTATTCAGGCGTAGCAACCAGGCGTTTAAGGGCACCAATAACTGCCTTAAAAAAATTACGCCCCGC
CCTGCCACTCATCGCAGTACTGTTGTAATTCATTAAGCATTCTGCCGACATGGAAGCCATCACAAACGGC
ATGATGAACCTGAATCGCCAGCGGCATCAGCACCTTGTCGCCTTGCGTATAATATTTGCCCATGGTGAAA
ACGGGGGCGAAGAAGTTGTCCATATTGGCCACGTTTAAATCAAAACTGGTGAAACTCACCCAGGGATTGG
CTGAGACGAAAAACATATTCTCAATAAACCCTTTAGGGAAATAGGCCAGGTTTTCACCGTAACACGCCAC
ATCTTGCGAATATATGTGTAGAAACTGCCGGAAATCGTCGTGGTATTCACTCCAGAGCGATGAAAACGTT
TCAGTTTGCTCATGGAAAACGGTGTAACAAGGGTGAACACTATCCCATATCACCAGCTCACCGTCTTTCA
TTGCCATACGGAATTCCGGATGAGCATTCATCAGGCGGGCAAGAATGTGAATAAAGGCCGGATAAAACTT
GTGCTTATTTTTCTTTACGGTCTTTAAAAAGGCCGTAATATCCAGCTGAACGGTCTGGTTATAGGTACAT
TGAGCAACTGACTGAAATGCCTCAAAATGTTCTTTACGATGCCATTGGGATATATCAACGGTGGTATATC
CAGTGATTTTTTTCTCCATTTTAGCTTCCTTAGCTCCTGAAAATCTCGATAACTCAAAAAATACGCCCGG
TAGTGATCTTATTTCATTATGGTGAAAGTTGGAACCTCTTACGTGCCGATCAACGTCTCATTTTCGCCAA
AAGTTGGCCCAGGGCTTCCCGGTATCAACAGGGACACCAGGATTTATTTATTCTGCGAAGTGATCTTCCG
TCACAGGTATTTTAGCTAGCTCACTCGGTCGCTACGCTCCGGGCGTGAGACTGCGGCGGTAGCGGAGTGT
ATACTGGCTTACTATGTTGGCACTGATGAGGGTGTCAGTGAAGTGCTTCATGTGGCAGGAGAAAAAAGGC
TGCACCGGTGCGTCAGCAGAATATGTGATACAGGATATATTCCGCTTCCTCGCTCACTGACTCGCTACGC
TCGGTCGTTCGACTGCGGCGAGCGGAAATGGCTTACGAACGGGGCGGAGATTTCCTGGAAGATGCCAGGA
AGATACTTAACAGGGAAGTGAGAGGGCCGCGGCAAAGCCGTTTTTCCATAGGCTCCGCCCCCCTGACAAG
CATCACGAAATCTGACGCTCAAATCAGTGGTGGCGAAACCCGACAGGACTATAAAGATACCAGGCGTTTC
CCCCTGGCGGCTCCCTCGTGCGCTCTCCTGTTCCTGCCTTTCGGTTTACCGGTGTCATTCCGCTGTTATG
GCCGCGTTTGTCTCATTCCACGCCTGACACTCAGTTCCGGGTAGGCAGTTCGCTCCAAGCTGGACTGTAT
GCACGAACCCCCCGTTCAGTCCGACCGCTGCGCCTTATCCGGTAACTATCGTCTTGAGTCCAACCCGGAA
AGACATGCAAAAGCACCACTGGCAGCAGCCACTGGTAATTGATTTAGAGGAGTTAGTCTTGAAGTCATGC
GCCGGTTAAGGCTAAACTGAAAGGACAAGTTTTGGTGACTGCGCTCCTCCAAGCCAGTTACCTCGGTTCA
AAGAGTTGGTAGCTCAGAGAACCTTCGAAAAACCGCCCTGCAAGGCGGTTTTTTCGTTTTCAGAGCAAGA
GATTACGCGCAGACCAAAACGATCTCAAGAAGATCATCTTATTAATCAGATAAAATATTTCTAGTTTTCT
ACTGAACCGCTCTAGATTTCAGTGCAATTTATCTCTTCAAATGTAGCACCTGAAGTCAGCC
